Addgene plasmid #45028: pTC62.6-dmd-1, full ORF, splice form 1
Depositing lab: Phillip Newmark. Depositing organization: University of Illinois at Urbana-Champaign. Publication: A sex-specific transcription factor controls male identity in a simultaneous hermaphrodite. Chong T, Collins JJ 3rd, Brubacher JL, Zarkower D, Newmark PA. Nat Commun. 2013; 4:1814. doi: 10.1038/ncomms2811. PubMed 23652002.
Backbone
  Vector backbone: pJC53.2
  Backbone size w/o insert (bp): 3240
  Total vector size (bp): 4299
  Vector type: T/A Cloning Vector for dsRNA generation and the generation of sense and anti-sense probes
Growth in bacteria
  Bacterial resistance: Ampicillin and Kanamycin, 100 & 50 μg/mL
  Growth temperature: 37°C
  Growth strain: DH5alpha
  Copy number: High Copy
Gene/Insert
  Gene/Insert name: Smed-dmd-1, full ORF, spice form 1
  Species: Schmidtea mediterranea
  Insert size (bp): 1059
  GenBank ID: KC736555
  Cloning method: Restriction Enzyme; 5′ cloning site Eam1105I (destroyed during cloning); 3′ cloning site Eam1105I (destroyed during cloning)
  Sequencing primers: 5′ Sp6; 3′ T3
Terms and licenses: Academic/Nonprofit Terms; Industry Terms: Not Available to Industry
Depositor comments: The Addgene QC sequencing was unable to verify bp 1-14 of the depositor sequence.
How to cite: pTC62.6-dmd-1, full ORF, splice form 1 was a gift from Phillip Newmark (Addgene plasmid # 45028 ; http://n2t.net/addgene:45028 ; RRID:Addgene_45028)
