[The description below was written by a language model from this plasmid's Addgene catalogue record.]
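Description:
pTC62.6-dmd-1 (full ORF, splice form 1) is a bacterial cloning plasmid built on pJC53.2, a T/A cloning vector designed for producing double-stranded RNA and sense or antisense riboprobes by in vitro transcription. The backbone is about 3.2 kb and the complete plasmid about 4.3 kb. It is maintained at high copy in standard E. coli cloning strains and carries both ampicillin and kanamycin resistance. The record does not include a feature table, so the origin of replication and the exact arrangement of the promoters flanking the cloning site are not stated. The listed sequencing primers are SP6 on the 5′ side and T3 on the 3′ side, which indicates that phage polymerase promoter sequences sit on either side of the insert, consistent with the vector's stated purpose of transcribing either strand.

The insert is a 1,059 bp fragment containing the full open reading frame of Smed-dmd-1, splice form 1, from the planarian Schmidtea mediterranea. It was introduced at Eam1105I sites, which were destroyed during cloning; digestion with this enzyme is a common way of generating the single-base overhangs that accept PCR products in T/A cloning. No epitope tags, reporters or eukaryotic expression elements are recorded, so the plasmid serves as a transcription template rather than a protein expression construct.

According to the associated publication, dmd-1 is a sex-specific transcription factor that controls male identity in this simultaneous hermaphrodite. The plasmid is therefore suited to generating dsRNA for RNA interference knockdown of dmd-1 and labelled probes for in situ hybridisation. The depositor notes that repository quality-control sequencing could not verify the first 14 bases of the submitted sequence.
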