>Addgene plasmid #45028 | pTC62.6-dmd-1, full ORF, splice form 1 | depositor partial sequence | sequence record 62338 | pTC62.6-dmd-1, full ORF, splice form 1 sequence 1059 bps
AACATGAATTTAACTCAATGCCATTCGAAAATTAACGATTCTACCGGAAATTATTTGGAATTCAACCATT
GCATTGTTGAAGATGATAAAAGTGAAAATAATGAAGACGTCAAACCGAATTTACTGAAAAAAGAATATTC
TAGCAAATCGAGGAAAAAATCTCGTTCCTCATACATGTGTAGAAAATGTCGAGCCCATGGCCAGTTGTTG
CCGGTGAAAAACCATCGTCGAAATTGTCCGTTTAAATTGTGTCCCTGTCCATTGTGTACAGTCGTTAGTC
ATGGTCGAGAAATTGTCGCTCGTCAAATTAGACTTTATAGAAATCAGAAAGACATCAGCAAAAGGTCTCC
GCAATCACCACATTGTAGACGATGCAGAAATCATGGAGAACACAATGCTTGGAAAGGCCACAAAAAGAAA
TGTCGACATTCAAATTGTCCCTGTAAATTGTGCCTGTTAATTACCATGAGAAAAACCAATGAAAAAAGTT
ACAGAGAAATAGTTCAAGAAACTCACGAAGAGAAATCAATTTTAGTAAACAGCAACAATAATAGCAATAA
TAATAATAACAATAGTTCCGCATTCTGTCTGTCAAACCGATCAAAAGACAGATCACTGGCAGAAGATCAG
TCAGTTTTTCTACGTAACATCAACCGAACTCCAATATTGCCAACGACAGGTTCGAATATCTACGACACCA
GTCACAGCAGTTCACTTTACGCTCAAAACTCAATGCTAAACTTTTCGAATTCCGAAAACTGCAACATTCG
GCCCTTGAATTGGTCAACAGCATCAGCCTATAAAGTTGGTTTACAGCCGTGGGACACTAACGGATCGTTT
GATATTCATAACAACGCCTCATATTGCGGCAGCTCACACCTGAACAACATGATGATTGGAGGTCATAACG
TTTCCCAGCATAATTCCGTGGAATATCTACCAACGGCGACTCCATCTTGGTATTCAAATTTTTATTGAGA
TTGACTGGAAATCTAACACGGATATAAATATAAATATATATTAATATTTACATTGAAAAGACCTGTATTT
ATTCAATTG
