>Addgene plasmid #45028 | pTC62.6-dmd-1, full ORF, splice form 1 | addgene partial sequence | sequence record 63745 | Sp6 5'-ATTTAGGTGACACTATAG-3'
CTCAATGCCATTCGAAAATTAACGATTCTACCGGAAATTATTTGGAATTCAACCATTGCATTGTTGAAGA
TGATAAAAGTGAAAATAATGAAGACGTCAAACCGAATTTACTGAAAAAAGAATATTCTAGCAAATCGAGG
AAAAAATCTCGTTCCTCATACATGTGTAGAAAATGTCGAGCCCATGGCCAGTTGTTGCCGGTGAAAAACC
ATCGTCGAAATTGTCCGTTTAAATTGTGTCCCTGTCCATTGTGTACAGTCGTTAGTCATGGTCGAGAAAT
TGTCGCTCGTCAAATTAGACTTTATAGAAATCAGAAAGACATCAGCAAAAGGTCTCCGCAATCACCACAT
TGTAGACGATGCAGAAATCATGGAGAACACAATGCTTGGAAAGGCCACAAAAAGAAATGTCGACATTCAA
ATTGTCCCTGTAAATTGTGCCTGTTAATTACCATGAGAAAAACCAATGAAAAAAGTTACAGAGAAATAGT
TCAAGAAACTCACGAAGAGAAATCAATTTTAGTAAACAGCAACAATAATAGCAATAATAATAATAACAAT
AGTTCCGCATTCTGTCTGTCAAACCGATCAAAAGACAGATCACTGGCAGAAGATCAGTCAGTTTTTCTAC
GTAACATCAACCGAACTCCAATATTGCCAACGACAGGTTCGAATATCTACGACACCAGTCACAGCAGTTC
ACTTTACGCTCAAAACTCAATGCTAAACTTTTCGAATTCCGAAAACTGCAACATTCGGCCCTTGAATTGG
TCAACAGCATCAGCCTATAAAGTTGGTTTACAGCCGTGGGACACTAACGGATCGTTTGATATTCATAACA
ACGCCTCATATTGCGGCAGCTCACACCTGAACAACATGATGATTGGAGGTCATAACGTTTTCCAGCATAA
TTCCGTGGAATATCTACCAACGGCGACTCCATCTTGGTATTCAAATTTTTATTGAGATTGACTGGAAATC
TAACACGGATATAAATATAA
